Addgene plasmid #192681: LentiU6-mHbb-bh1_ gRNA_1-MS2-Puro
Purpose: Lentiviral expression of sgRNA targeting mHbb-bh1promoter to activate mouse Hbb-bh1 transcription
Depositing lab: Jeffrey Miner. Depositing organization: Washington University in Saint Louis. Publication: Comparative analysis of dCas9-VP64 variants and multiplexed guide RNAs mediating CRISPR activation. Omachi K, Miner JH. PLoS One. 2022 Jun 28;17(6):e0270008. doi: 10.1371/journal.pone.0270008. eCollection 2022. PubMed 35763517.
Backbone
  Vector backbone: pLenti
  Vector type: Mammalian Expression, Lentiviral, CRISPR
Growth in bacteria
  Bacterial resistance: Ampicillin, 100 μg/mL
  Growth temperature: 37°C
  Growth strain: NEB Stable
  Copy number: High Copy
Gene/Insert
  Gene/Insert name: Mouse Hbb-bh1 activating gRNA #1
  gRNA/shRNA sequence: AGAGAGTCTGGGCAAGACAG
  Species: M. musculus (mouse)
  Entrez Gene: Hbb-bh1 (a.k.a. betaH, betaH1)
  Promoter: U6
  Cloning method: Restriction Enzyme; 5′ cloning site Unknown (unknown if destroyed); 3′ cloning site Unknown (unknown if destroyed)
Terms and licenses: Academic/Nonprofit Terms; Industry Terms: Not Available to Industry
How to cite: LentiU6-mHbb-bh1_ gRNA_1-MS2-Puro was a gift from Jeffrey Miner (Addgene plasmid # 192681 ; http://n2t.net/addgene:192681 ; RRID:Addgene_192681)
