[The description below was written by a language model from this plasmid's Addgene catalogue record and pLannotate feature annotations shown in this document.]
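Description:
LentiU6-mHbb-bh1_ gRNA_1-MS2-Puro is an 8.4 kb lentiviral CRISPR-activation guide vector built on a pLenti backbone. It delivers a single sgRNA directed at the promoter of the mouse embryonic β-like globin gene Hbb-bh1. In bacteria it is maintained through a high-copy ColE1/pUC origin and selected with ampicillin (AmpR/bla). An f1 origin and remnants of a lac/T7/T3 cloning cassette are also present in the backbone.

The viral portion has a third-generation, self-inactivating layout. An RSV promoter fused to a truncated HIV-1 5' LTR drives genomic RNA production in packaging cells. It is followed by the Ψ packaging signal with a partial gag sequence, the RRE for Rev-dependent nuclear export, a cPPT/CTS, a WPRE to boost transcript expression, and a ΔU3 3' LTR. An SV40 poly(A) signal and SV40 origin lie downstream of the 3' LTR.

Two expression units sit between the LTRs. A human U6 RNA polymerase III promoter transcribes the guide. The guide is joined to a Streptococcus pyogenes Cas9 scaffold that is annotated in fragments because two MS2 stem loops are embedded in it. These aptamers bind the bacteriophage MS2 coat protein, so activator domains fused to that protein can be recruited to a dCas9–guide complex, as in SAM-type systems. The dCas9 activator and any MS2 fusion are not encoded here and must be supplied separately. Downstream, an EF-1α promoter with its intron A drives a puromycin N-acetyltransferase gene, which allows selection of transduced mammalian cells.

According to the record, the plasmid is used to activate endogenous Hbb-bh1 transcription in mouse cells. It comes from work comparing dCas9-VP64 variants and multiplexed guide RNAs for CRISPR activation. The cloning sites used to insert the guide are not recorded.
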