Features (pLannotate 1.2.2; 32 found; start..end, strand, type, name):
    132..158     +  CDS            Rev (fragment): human immunodeficiency virus 1 (HIV-1) Rev protein; rev; enhances nuclear export of unspliced and incompletely spliced viral mRNAs
    162..402     +  promoter       U6 promoter: RNA polymerase III promoter for human U6 snRNA
    449..467     +  misc_RNA       MS2 stem loop: stem loop that binds the bacteriophage MS2 coat protein
    478..514     +  misc_RNA       gRNA scaffold (fragment): guide RNA scaffold for the Streptococcus pyogenes CRISPR/Cas9 system
    519..537     +  misc_RNA       MS2 stem loop: stem loop that binds the bacteriophage MS2 coat protein
    548..567     +  misc_RNA       gRNA scaffold (fragment): guide RNA scaffold for the Streptococcus pyogenes CRISPR/Cas9 system
    628..745     +  misc_feature   cPPT/CTS: central polypurine tract and central termination sequence of HIV-1
    811..877     +  CDS            small t antigen (fragment): SV40 (simian virus 40) small t antigen
    903..1114    +  promoter       EF-1α core promoter: core promoter for human elongation factor EF-1α
   1115..2053    +  intron         EF-1α intron A: intron upstream of the start codon of human EF-1α
   2075..2674    +  CDS            PuroR (fragment): puromycin N-acetyltransferase; pac from Streptomyces; confers resistance to puromycin
   2690..3278    +  misc_feature   WPRE: woodchuck hepatitis virus posttranscriptional regulatory element
   3329..3348    +  misc_feature   cPPT/CTS (fragment): central polypurine tract and central termination sequence of HIV-1
   3350..3583    +  LTR            3' LTR (ΔU3): self-inactivating 3' long terminal repeat (LTR) from HIV-1
   3661..3782    +  polyA_signal   SV40 poly(A) signal: SV40 polyadenylation signal
   3822..3957    +  rep_origin     SV40 ori: SV40 origin of replication
   3978..3996    -  promoter       T7 promoter: promoter for bacteriophage T7 RNA polymerase
   4004..4159    +  CDS            lacZα (fragment): LacZα fragment of β-galactosidase; lacZ fragment
   4164..4592    +  rep_origin     f1 ori (sequence partly withheld): f1 bacteriophage origin of replication; arrow indicates direction of (+) strand synthesis
   4645..4749    +  promoter       AmpR promoter: bla
   4750..5610    +  CDS            AmpR: β-lactamase; bla; confers resistance to ampicillin, carbenicillin, and related antibiotics
   5781..6369    +  rep_origin     ori: high-copy-number ColE1/pMB1/pBR322/pUC origin of replication
   6552..6644    +  CDS            lacI (fragment): lac repressor; lacI; The lac repressor binds to the lac operator to inhibit transcription in E. coli. This inhibition can be relieved by adding lactose or isopropyl-β-D-thiogalactopyranoside (IPTG).
   6657..6678    +  protein_bind   CAP binding site: CAP binding activates transcription in the presence of cAMP. E. coli catabolite activator protein
   6693..6723    +  promoter       lac promoter: promoter for the E. coli lac operon
   6731..6747    +  protein_bind   lac operator: The lac repressor binds to the lac operator to inhibit transcription in E. coli. This inhibition can be relieved by adding lactose or isopropyl-β-D-thiogalactopyranoside (IPTG). lac repressor encoded by lacI
   6792..6810    +  promoter       T3 promoter: promoter for bacteriophage T3 RNA polymerase
   6838..7064    +  promoter       RSV promoter: Rous sarcoma virus enhancer/promoter
   7065..7245    +  LTR            5' LTR (truncated): truncated 5' long terminal repeat (LTR) from HIV-1
   7292..7417    +  misc_feature   HIV-1 Ψ: packaging signal of human immunodeficiency virus type 1
   7401..7764    +  CDS            HIV-1 gag (fragment): gag protein from human immunodeficiency virus 1; gag
   7910..8143    +  misc_feature   RRE: The Rev response element (RRE) of HIV-1 allows for Rev-dependent mRNA export from the nucleus to the cytoplasm.
>Addgene plasmid #192681 | LentiU6-mHbb-bh1_ gRNA_1-MS2-Puro | addgene full sequence | sequence record 379893 | Addgene NGS Result
TAACAAATTGGCTGTGGTATATAAAATTATTCATAATGATAGTAGGAGGCTTGGTAGGTTTAAGAATAGT
TTTTGCTGTACTTTCTATAGTGAATAGAGTTAGGCAGGGATATTCACCATTATCGTTTCAGACCCACCTC
CCAACCCCGAGGGGACCCAGAGAGGGCCTATTTCCCATGATTCCTTCATATTTGCATATACGATACAAGG
CTGTTAGAGAGATAATTAGAATTAATTTGACTGTAAACACAAAGATATTAGTACAAAATACGTGACGTAG
AAAGTAATAATTTCTTGGGTAGTTTGCAGTTTTAAAATTATGTTTTAAAATGGACTATCATATGCTTACC
GTAACTTGAAAGTATTTCGATTTCTTGGCTTTATATATCTTGTGGAAAGGACGAAACACCGAGAGAGTCT
GGGCAAGACAGGTTTTAGAGCTAGGCCAACATGAGGATCACCCATGTCTGCAGGGCCTAGCAAGTTAAAA
TAAGGCTAGTCCGTTATCAACTTGGCCAACATGAGGATCACCCATGTCTGCAGGGCCAAGTGGCACCGAG
TCGGTGCTTTTTTTGGATCCGCTTGGCGTAACTAGATCTTGAGACAAATGGCAGTATTCATCCACAATTT
TAAAAGAAAAGGGGGGATTGGGGGGTACAGTGCAGGGGAAAGAATAGTAGACATAATAGCAACAGACATA
CAAACTAAAGAATTACAAAAACAAATTACAAAAATTCAAAATTTTCGGGTTTATTACAGGGACAGCAGAG
ATCCACTTTGGCGCCGGCTCGAGGGGGCCCGGGTGCAAAGATGGATAAAGTTTTAAACAGAGAGGAATCT
TTGCAGCTAATGGACCTTCTAGGTCTTGAAAGGAGTGGGAATTGGCTCCGGTGCCCGTCAGTGGGCAGAG
CGCACATCGCCCACAGTCCCCGAGAAGTTGGGGGGAGGGGTCGGCAATTGATCCGGTGCCTAGAGAAGGT
GGCGCGGGGTAAACTGGGAAAGTGATGTCGTGTACTGGCTCCGCCTTTTTCCCGAGGGTGGGGGAGAACC
GTATATAAGTGCAGTAGTCGCCGTGAACGTTCTTTTTCGCAACGGGTTTGCCGCCAGAACACAGGTAAGT
GCCGTGTGTGGTTCCCGCGGGCCTGGCCTCTTTACGGGTTATGGCCCTTGCGTGCCTTGAATTACTTCCA
CCTGGCTGCAGTACGTGATTCTTGATCCCGAGCTTCGGGTTGGAAGTGGGTGGGAGAGTTCGAGGCCTTG
CGCTTAAGGAGCCCCTTCGCCTCGTGCTTGAGTTGAGGCCTGGCCTGGGCGCTGGGGCCGCCGCGTGCGA
ATCTGGTGGCACCTTCGCGCCTGTCTCGCTGCTTTCGATAAGTCTCTAGCCATTTAAAATTTTTGATGAC
CTGCTGCGACGCTTTTTTTCTGGCAAGATAGTCTTGTAAATGCGGGCCAAGATCTGCACACTGGTATTTC
GGTTTTTGGGGCCGCGGGCGGCGACGGGGCCCGTGCGTCCCAGCGCACATGTTCGGCGAGGCGGGGCCTG
CGAGCGCGGCCACCGAGAATCGGACGGGGGTAGTCTCAAGCTGGCCGGCCTGCTCTGGTGCCTGGCCTCG
CGCCGCCGTGTATCGCCCCGCCCTGGGCGGCAAGGCTGGCCCGGTCGGCACCAGTTGCGTGAGCGGAAAG
ATGGCCGCTTCCCGGCCCTGCTGCAGGGAGCTCAAAATGGAGGACGCGGCGCTCGGGAGAGCGGGCGGGT
GAGTCACCCACACAAAGGAAAAGGGCCTTTCCGTCCTCAGCCGTCGCTTCATGTGACTCCACGGAGTACC
GGGCGCCGTCCAGGCACCTCGATTAGTTCTCGAGCTTTTGGAGTACGTCGTCTTTAGGTTGGGGGGAGGG
GTTTTATGCGATGGAGTTTCCCCACACTGAGTGGGTGGAGACTGAAGTTAGGCCAGCTTGGCACTTGATG
TAATTCTCCTTGGAATTTGCCCTTTTTGAGTTTGGATCTTGGTTCATTCTCAAGCCTCAGACAGTGGTTC
AAAGTTTTTTTCTTCCATTTCAGGTGTCGTGACGTACGGCCACCATGACCGAGTACAAGCCCACGGTGCG
CCTCGCCACCCGCGACGACGTCCCCAGGGCCGTACGCACCCTCGCCGCCGCGTTCGCCGACTACCCCGCC
ACGCGCCACACCGTCGATCCGGACCGCCACATCGAGCGGGTCACCGAGCTGCAAGAACTCTTCCTCACGC
GCGTCGGGCTCGACATCGGCAAGGTGTGGGTCGCGGACGACGGCGCCGCCGTGGCGGTCTGGACCACGCC
GGAGAGCGTCGAAGCGGGGGCGGTGTTCGCCGAGATCGGCCCGCGCATGGCCGAGTTGAGCGGTTCCCGG
CTGGCCGCGCAGCAACAGATGGAAGGCCTCCTGGCGCCGCACCGGCCCAAGGAGCCCGCGTGGTTCCTGG
CCACCGTCGGAGTCTCGCCCGACCACCAGGGCAAGGGTCTGGGCAGCGCCGTCGTGCTCCCCGGAGTGGA
GGCGGCCGAGCGCGCCGGGGTGCCCGCCTTCCTGGAGACCTCCGCGCCCCGCAACCTCCCCTTCTACGAG
CGGCTCGGCTTCACCGTCACCGCCGACGTCGAGGTGCCCGAAGGACCGCGCACCTGGTGCATGACCCGCA
AGCCCGGTGCCTGAACGCGTTAAGTCGACAATCAACCTCTGGATTACAAAATTTGTGAAAGATTGACTGG
TATTCTTAACTATGTTGCTCCTTTTACGCTATGTGGATACGCTGCTTTAATGCCTTTGTATCATGCTATT
GCTTCCCGTATGGCTTTCATTTTCTCCTCCTTGTATAAATCCTGGTTGCTGTCTCTTTATGAGGAGTTGT
GGCCCGTTGTCAGGCAACGTGGCGTGGTGTGCACTGTGTTTGCTGACGCAACCCCCACTGGTTGGGGCAT
TGCCACCACCTGTCAGCTCCTTTCCGGGACTTTCGCTTTCCCCCTCCCTATTGCCACGGCGGAACTCATC
GCCGCCTGCCTTGCCCGCTGCTGGACAGGGGCTCGGCTGTTGGGCACTGACAATTCCGTGGTGTTGTCGG
GGAAATCATCGTCCTTTCCTTGGCTGCTCGCCTGTGTTGCCACCTGGATTCTGCGCGGGACGTCCTTCTG
CTACGTCCCTTCGGCCCTCAATCCAGCGGACCTTCCTTCCCGCGGCCTGCTGCCGGCTCTGCGGCCTCTT
CCGCGTCTTCGCCTTCGCCCTCAGACGAGTCGGATCTCCCTTTGGGCCGCCTCCCCGCGTCGACTTTAAG
ACCAATGACTTACAAGGCAGCTGTAGATCTTAGCCACTTTTTAAAAGAAAAGGGGGGACTGGAAGGGCTA
ATTCACTCCCAACGAAGACAAGATCTGCTTTTTGCTTGTACTGGGTCTCTCTGGTTAGACCAGATCTGAG
CCTGGGAGCTCTCTGGCTAACTAGGGAACCCACTGCTTAAGCCTCAATAAAGCTTGCCTTGAGTGCTTCA
AGTAGTGTGTGCCCGTCTGTTGTGTGACTCTGGTAACTAGAGATCCCTCAGACCCTTTTAGTCAGTGTGG
AAAATCTCTAGCAGTACGTATAGTAGTTCATGTCATCTTATTATTCAGTATTTATAACTTGCAAAGAAAT
GAATATCAGAGAGTGAGAGGAACTTGTTTATTGCAGCTTATAATGGTTACAAATAAAGCAATAGCATCAC
AAATTTCACAAATAAAGCATTTTTTTCACTGCATTCTAGTTGTGGTTTGTCCAAACTCATCAATGTATCT
TATCATGTCTGGCTCTAGCTATCCCGCCCCTAACTCCGCCCATCCCGCCCCTAACTCCGCCCAGTTCCGC
CCATTCTCCGCCCCATGGCTGACTAATTTTTTTTATTTATGCAGAGGCCGAGGCCGCCTCGGCCTCTGAG
CTATTCCAGAAGTAGTGAGGAGGCTTTTTTGGAGGCCTAGGGACGTACCCAATTCGCCCTATAGTGAGTC
GTATTACGCGCGCTCACTGGCCGTCGTTTTACAACGTCGTGACTGGGAAAACCCTGGCGTTACCCAACTT
AATCGCCTTGCAGCACATCCCCCTTTCGCCAGCTGGCGTAATAGCGAAGAGGCCCGCACCGATCGCCCTT
CCCAACAGTTGCGCAGCCTGAATGGCGAATGGG
[124 nt withheld, positions 4164-4287]
C
[91 nt withheld, positions 4289-4379]
A
[49 nt withheld, positions 4381-4429]
CCTTTGACGTTGGAGTCCACGTTCTTT
[37 nt withheld, positions 4457-4493]
ACCCTATCTCGGTCTATTCTTTTGATTTATAAGGGATTTTGCCGATTTCGGCCTATTGGTTAAAAAATGA
GCTGATTTAACAAAAATTTAACGCGAATTTTAACAAAATATTAACGCTTACAATTTAGGTGGCACTTTTC
GGGGAAATGTGCGCGGAACCCCTATTTGTTTATTTTTCTAAATACATTCAAATATGTATCCGCTCATGAG
ACAATAACCCTGATAAATGCTTCAATAATATTGAAAAAGGAAGAGTATGAGTATTCAACATTTCCGTGTC
GCCCTTATTCCCTTTTTTGCGGCATTTTGCCTTCCTGTTTTTGCTCACCCAGAAACGCTGGTGAAAGTAA
AAGATGCTGAAGATCAGTTGGGTGCACGAGTGGGTTACATCGAACTGGATCTCAACAGCGGTAAGATCCT
TGAGAGTTTTCGCCCCGAAGAACGTTTTCCAATGATGAGCACTTTTAAAGTTCTGCTATGTGGCGCGGTA
TTATCCCGTATTGACGCCGGGCAAGAGCAACTCGGTCGCCGCATACACTATTCTCAGAATGACTTGGTTG
AGTACTCACCAGTCACAGAAAAGCATCTTACGGATGGCATGACAGTAAGAGAATTATGCAGTGCTGCCAT
AACCATGAGTGATAACACTGCGGCCAACTTACTTCTGACAACGATCGGAGGACCGAAGGAGCTAACCGCT
TTTTTGCACAACATGGGGGATCATGTAACTCGCCTTGATCGTTGGGAACCGGAGCTGAATGAAGCCATAC
CAAACGACGAGCGTGACACCACGATGCCTGTAGCAATGGCAACAACGTTGCGCAAACTATTAACTGGCGA
ACTACTTACTCTAGCTTCCCGGCAACAATTAATAGACTGGATGGAGGCGGATAAAGTTGCAGGACCACTT
CTGCGCTCGGCCCTTCCGGCTGGCTGGTTTATTGCTGATAAATCTGGAGCCGGTGAGCGTGGGTCTCGCG
GTATCATTGCAGCACTGGGGCCAGATGGTAAGCCCTCCCGTATCGTAGTTATCTACACGACGGGGAGTCA
GGCAACTATGGATGAACGAAATAGACAGATCGCTGAGATAGGTGCCTCACTGATTAAGCATTGGTAACTG
TCAGACCAAGTTTACTCATATATACTTTAGATTGATTTAAAACTTCATTTTTAATTTAAAAGGATCTAGG
TGAAGATCCTTTTTGATAATCTCATGACCAAAATCCCTTAACGTGAGTTTTCGTTCCACTGAGCGTCAGA
CCCCGTAGAAAAGATCAAAGGATCTTCTTGAGATCCTTTTTTTCTGCGCGTAATCTGCTGCTTGCAAACA
AAAAAACCACCGCTACCAGCGGTGGTTTGTTTGCCGGATCAAGAGCTACCAACTCTTTTTCCGAAGGTAA
CTGGCTTCAGCAGAGCGCAGATACCAAATACTGTTCTTCTAGTGTAGCCGTAGTTAGGCCACCACTTCAA
GAACTCTGTAGCACCGCCTACATACCTCGCTCTGCTAATCCTGTTACCAGTGGCTGCTGCCAGTGGCGAT
AAGTCGTGTCTTACCGGGTTGGACTCAAGACGATAGTTACCGGATAAGGCGCAGCGGTCGGGCTGAACGG
GGGGTTCGTGCACACAGCCCAGCTTGGAGCGAACGACCTACACCGAACTGAGATACCTACAGCGTGAGCT
ATGAGAAAGCGCCACGCTTCCCGAAGGGAGAAAGGCGGACAGGTATCCGGTAAGCGGCAGGGTCGGAACA
GGAGAGCGCACGAGGGAGCTTCCAGGGGGAAACGCCTGGTATCTTTATAGTCCTGTCGGGTTTCGCCACC
TCTGACTTGAGCGTCGATTTTTGTGATGCTCGTCAGGGGGGCGGAGCCTATGGAAAAACGCCAGCAACGC
GGCCTTTTTACGGTTCCTGGCCTTTTGCTGGCCTTTTGCTCACATGTTCTTTCCTGCGTTATCCCCTGAT
TCTGTGGATAACCGTATTACCGCCTTTGAGTGAGCTGATACCGCTCGCCGCAGCCGAACGACCGAGCGCA
GCGAGTCAGTGAGCGAGGAAGCGGAAGAGCGCCCAATACGCAAACCGCCTCTCCCCGCGCGTTGGCCGAT
TCATTAATGCAGCTGGCACGACAGGTTTCCCGACTGGAAAGCGGGCAGTGAGCGCAACGCAATTAATGTG
AGTTAGCTCACTCATTAGGCACCCCAGGCTTTACACTTTATGCTTCCGGCTCGTATGTTGTGTGGAATTG
TGAGCGGATAACAATTTCACACAGGAAACAGCTATGACCATGATTACGCCAAGCGCGCAATTAACCCTCA
CTAAAGGGAACAAAAGCTGGAGCTGCAAGCTTAATGTAGTCTTATGCAATACTCTTGTAGTCTTGCAACA
TGGTAACGATGAGTTAGCAACATGCCTTACAAGGAGAGAAAAAGCACCGTGCATGCCGATTGGTGGAAGT
AAGGTGGTACGATCGTGCCTTATTAGGAAGGCAACAGACGGGTCTGACATGGATTGGACGAACCACTGAA
TTGCCGCATTGCAGAGATATTGTATTTAAGTGCCTAGCTCGATACATAAACGGGTCTCTCTGGTTAGACC
AGATCTGAGCCTGGGAGCTCTCTGGCTAACTAGGGAACCCACTGCTTAAGCCTCAATAAAGCTTGCCTTG
AGTGCTTCAAGTAGTGTGTGCCCGTCTGTTGTGTGACTCTGGTAACTAGAGATCCCTCAGACCCTTTTAG
TCAGTGTGGAAAATCTCTAGCAGTGGCGCCCGAACAGGGACTTGAAAGCGAAAGGGAAACCAGAGGAGCT
CTCTCGACGCAGGACTCGGCTTGCTGAAGCGCGCACGGCAAGAGGCGAGGGGCGGCGACTGGTGAGTACG
CCAAAAATTTTGACTAGCGGAGGCTAGAAGGAGAGAGATGGGTGCGAGAGCGTCAGTATTAAGCGGGGGA
GAATTAGATCGCGATGGGAAAAAATTCGGTTAAGGCCAGGGGGAAAGAAAAAATATAAATTAAAACATAT
AGTATGGGCAAGCAGGGAGCTAGAACGATTCGCAGTTAATCCTGGCCTGTTAGAAACATCAGAAGGCTGT
AGACAAATACTGGGACAGCTACAACCATCCCTTCAGACAGGATCAGAAGAACTTAGATCATTATATAATA
CAGTAGCAACCCTCTATTGTGTGCATCAAAGGATAGAGATAAAAGACACCAAGGAAGCTTTAGACAAGAT
AGAGGAAGAGCAAAACAAAAGTAAGACCACCGCACAGCAAGCGGCCGCTGATCTTCAGACCTGGAGGAGG
AGATATGAGGGACAATTGGAGAAGTGAATTATATAAATATAAAGTAGTAAAAATTGAACCATTAGGAGTA
GCACCCACCAAGGCAAAGAGAAGAGTGGTGCAGAGAGAAAAAAGAGCAGTGGGAATAGGAGCTTTGTTCC
TTGGGTTCTTGGGAGCAGCAGGAAGCACTATGGGCGCAGCGTCAATGACGCTGACGGTACAGGCCAGACA
ATTATTGTCTGGTATAGTGCAGCAGCAGAACAATTTGCTGAGGGCTATTGAGGCGCAACAGCATCTGTTG
CAACTCACAGTCTGGGGCATCAAGCAGCTCCAGGCAAGAATCCTGGCTGTGGAAAGATACCTAAAGGATC
AACAGCTCCTGGGGATTTGGGGTTGCTCTGGAAAACTCATTTGCACCACTGCTGTGCCTTGGAATGCTAG
TTGGAGTAATAAATCTCTGGAACAGATTTGGAATCACACGACCTGGATGGAGTGGGACAGAGAAATTAAC
AATTACACAAGCTTAATACACTCCTTAATTGAAGAATCGCAAAACCAGCAAGAAAAGAATGAACAAGAAT
TATTGGAATTAGATAAATGGGCAAGTTTGTGGAATTGGTTTAACA
