>Addgene plasmid #192681 | LentiU6-mHbb-bh1_ gRNA_1-MS2-Puro | depositor partial sequence | sequence record 373405 | Backbone without sgRNA sequence
TAACAAATTGGCTGTGGTATATAAAATTATTCATAATGATAGTAGGAGGCTTGGTAGGTTTAAGAATAGT
TTTTGCTGTACTTTCTATAGTGAATAGAGTTAGGCAGGGATATTCACCATTATCGTTTCAGACCCACCTC
CCAACCCCGAGGGGACCCAGAGAGGGCCTATTTCCCATGATTCCTTCATATTTGCATATACGATACAAGG
CTGTTAGAGAGATAATTAGAATTAATTTGACTGTAAACACAAAGATATTAGTACAAAATACGTGACGTAG
AAAGTAATAATTTCTTGGGTAGTTTGCAGTTTTAAAATTATGTTTTAAAATGGACTATCATATGCTTACC
GTAACTTGAAAGTATTTCGATTTCTTGGCTTTATATATCTTGTGGAAAGGACGAAACACCGNNNNNNNNN
NNNNNNNNNNNGTTTTAGAGCTAGGCCAACATGAGGATCACCCATGTCTGCAGGGCCTAGCAAGTTAAAA
TAAGGCTAGTCCGTTATCAACTTGGCCAACATGAGGATCACCCATGTCTGCAGGGCCAAGTGGCACCGAG
TCGGTGCTTTTTTTGGATCCGCTTGGCGTAACTAGATCTTGAGACAAATGGCAGTATTCATCCACAATTT
TAAAAGAAAAGGGGGGATTGGGGGGTACAGTGCAGGGGAAAGAATAGTAGACATAATAGCAACAGACATA
CAAACTAAAGAATTACAAAAACAAATTACAAAAATTCAAAATTTTCGGGTTTATTACAGGGACAGCAGAG
ATCCACTTTGGCGCCGGCTCGAGGGGGCCCGGGTGCAAAGATGGATAAAGTTTTAAACAGAGAGGAATCT
TTGCAGCTAATGGACCTTCTAGGTCTTGAAAGGAGTGGGAATTGGCTCCGGTGCCCGTCAGTGGGCAGAG
CGCACATCGCCCACAGTCCCCGAGAAGTTGGGGGGAGGGGTCGGCAATTGATCCGGTGCCTAGAGAAGGT
GGCGCGGGGTAAACTGGGAAAGTGATGTCGTGTACTGGCTCCGCCTTTTTCCCGAGGGTGGGGGAGAACC
GTATATAAGTGCAGTAGTCGCCGTGAACGTTCTTTTTCGCAACGGGTTTGCCGCCAGAACACAGGTAAGT
GCCGTGTGTGGTTCCCGCGGGCCTGGCCTCTTTACGGGTTATGGCCCTTGCGTGCCTTGAATTACTTCCA
CCTGGCTGCAGTACGTGATTCTTGATCCCGAGCTTCGGGTTGGAAGTGGGTGGGAGAGTTCGAGGCCTTG
CGCTTAAGGAGCCCCTTCGCCTCGTGCTTGAGTTGAGGCCTGGCCTGGGCGCTGGGGCCGCCGCGTGCGA
ATCTGGTGGCACCTTCGCGCCTGTCTCGCTGCTTTCGATAAGTCTCTAGCCATTTAAAATTTTTGATGAC
CTGCTGCGACGCTTTTTTTCTGGCAAGATAGTCTTGTAAATGCGGGCCAAGATCTGCACACTGGTATTTC
GGTTTTTGGGGCCGCGGGCGGCGACGGGGCCCGTGCGTCCCAGCGCACATGTTCGGCGAGGCGGGGCCTG
CGAGCGCGGCCACCGAGAATCGGACGGGGGTAGTCTCAAGCTGGCCGGCCTGCTCTGGTGCCTGGCCTCG
CGCCGCCGTGTATCGCCCCGCCCTGGGCGGCAAGGCTGGCCCGGTCGGCACCAGTTGCGTGAGCGGAAAG
ATGGCCGCTTCCCGGCCCTGCTGCAGGGAGCTCAAAATGGAGGACGCGGCGCTCGGGAGAGCGGGCGGGT
GAGTCACCCACACAAAGGAAAAGGGCCTTTCCGTCCTCAGCCGTCGCTTCATGTGACTCCACGGAGTACC
GGGCGCCGTCCAGGCACCTCGATTAGTTCTCGAGCTTTTGGAGTACGTCGTCTTTAGGTTGGGGGGAGGG
GTTTTATGCGATGGAGTTTCCCCACACTGAGTGGGTGGAGACTGAAGTTAGGCCAGCTTGGCACTTGATG
TAATTCTCCTTGGAATTTGCCCTTTTTGAGTTTGGATCTTGGTTCATTCTCAAGCCTCAGACAGTGGTTC
AAAGTTTTTTTCTTCCATTTCAGGTGTCGTGACGTACGGCCACCATGACCGAGTACAAGCCCACGGTGCG
CCTCGCCACCCGCGACGACGTCCCCAGGGCCGTACGCACCCTCGCCGCCGCGTTCGCCGACTACCCCGCC
ACGCGCCACACCGTCGATCCGGACCGCCACATCGAGCGGGTCACCGAGCTGCAAGAACTCTTCCTCACGC
GCGTCGGGCTCGACATCGGCAAGGTGTGGGTCGCGGACGACGGCGCCGCCGTGGCGGTCTGGACCACGCC
GGAGAGCGTCGAAGCGGGGGCGGTGTTCGCCGAGATCGGCCCGCGCATGGCCGAGTTGAGCGGTTCCCGG
CTGGCCGCGCAGCAACAGATGGAAGGCCTCCTGGCGCCGCACCGGCCCAAGGAGCCCGCGTGGTTCCTGG
CCACCGTCGGAGTCTCGCCCGACCACCAGGGCAAGGGTCTGGGCAGCGCCGTCGTGCTCCCCGGAGTGGA
GGCGGCCGAGCGCGCCGGGGTGCCCGCCTTCCTGGAGACCTCCGCGCCCCGCAACCTCCCCTTCTACGAG
CGGCTCGGCTTCACCGTCACCGCCGACGTCGAGGTGCCCGAAGGACCGCGCACCTGGTGCATGACCCGCA
AGCCCGGTGCCTGAACGCGTTAAGTCGACAATCAACCTCTGGATTACAAAATTTGTGAAAGATTGACTGG
TATTCTTAACTATGTTGCTCCTTTTACGCTATGTGGATACGCTGCTTTAATGCCTTTGTATCATGCTATT
GCTTCCCGTATGGCTTTCATTTTCTCCTCCTTGTATAAATCCTGGTTGCTGTCTCTTTATGAGGAGTTGT
GGCCCGTTGTCAGGCAACGTGGCGTGGTGTGCACTGTGTTTGCTGACGCAACCCCCACTGGTTGGGGCAT
TGCCACCACCTGTCAGCTCCTTTCCGGGACTTTCGCTTTCCCCCTCCCTATTGCCACGGCGGAACTCATC
GCCGCCTGCCTTGCCCGCTGCTGGACAGGGGCTCGGCTGTTGGGCACTGACAATTCCGTGGTGTTGTCGG
GGAAATCATCGTCCTTTCCTTGGCTGCTCGCCTGTGTTGCCACCTGGATTCTGCGCGGGACGTCCTTCTG
CTACGTCCCTTCGGCCCTCAATCCAGCGGACCTTCCTTCCCGCGGCCTGCTGCCGGCTCTGCGGCCTCTT
CCGCGTCTTCGCCTTCGCCCTCAGACGAGTCGGATCTCCCTTTGGGCCGCCTCCCCGCGTCGACTTTAAG
ACCAATGACTTACAAGGCAGCTGTAGATCTTAGCCACTTTTTAAAAGAAAAGGGGGGACTGGAAGGGCTA
ATTCACTCCCAACGAAGACAAGATCTGCTTTTTGCTTGTACTGGGTCTCTCTGGTTAGACCAGATCTGAG
CCTGGGAGCTCTCTGGCTAACTAGGGAACCCACTGCTTAAGCCTCAATAAAGCTTGCCTTGAGTGCTTCA
AGTAGTGTGTGCCCGTCTGTTGTGTGACTCTGGTAACTAGAGATCCCTCAGACCCTTTTAGTCAGTGTGG
AAAATCTCTAGCAGTACGTATAGTAGTTCATGTCATCTTATTATTCAGTATTTATAACTTGCAAAGAAAT
GAATATCAGAGAGTGAGAGGAACTTGTTTATTGCAGCTTATAATGGTTACAAATAAAGCAATAGCATCAC
AAATTTCACAAATAAAGCATTTTTTTCACTGCATTCTAGTTGTGGTTTGTCCAAACTCATCAATGTATCT
TATCATGTCTGGCTCTAGCTATCCCGCCCCTAACTCCGCCCATCCCGCCCCTAACTCCGCCCAGTTCCGC
CCATTCTCCGCCCCATGGCTGACTAATTTTTTTTATTTATGCAGAGGCCGAGGCCGCCTCGGCCTCTGAG
CTATTCCAGAAGTAGTGAGGAGGCTTTTTTGGAGGCCTAGGGACGTACCCAATTCGCCCTATAGTGAGTC
GTATTACGCGCGCTCACTGGCCGTCGTTTTACAACGTCGTGACTGGGAAAACCCTGGCGTTACCCAACTT
AATCGCCTTGCAGCACATCCCCCTTTCGCCAGCTGGCGTAATAGCGAAGAGGCCCGCACCGATCGCCCTT
CCCAACAGTTGCGCAGCCTGAATGGCGAATGGG
[124 nt withheld, positions 4164-4287]
C
[91 nt withheld, positions 4289-4379]
A
[49 nt withheld, positions 4381-4429]
CCTTTGACGTTGGAGTCCACGTTCTTT
[37 nt withheld, positions 4457-4493]
ACCCTATCTCGGTCTATTCTTTTGATTTATAAGGGATTTTGCCGATTTCGGCCTATTGGTTAAAAAATGA
GCTGATTTAACAAAAATTTAACGCGAATTTTAACAAAATATTAACGCTTACAATTTAGGTGGCACTTTTC
GGGGAAATGTGCGCGGAACCCCTATTTGTTTATTTTTCTAAATACATTCAAATATGTATCCGCTCATGAG
ACAATAACCCTGATAAATGCTTCAATAATATTGAAAAAGGAAGAGTATGAGTATTCAACATTTCCGTGTC
GCCCTTATTCCCTTTTTTGCGGCATTTTGCCTTCCTGTTTTTGCTCACCCAGAAACGCTGGTGAAAGTAA
AAGATGCTGAAGATCAGTTGGGTGCACGAGTGGGTTACATCGAACTGGATCTCAACAGCGGTAAGATCCT
TGAGAGTTTTCGCCCCGAAGAACGTTTTCCAATGATGAGCACTTTTAAAGTTCTGCTATGTGGCGCGGTA
TTATCCCGTATTGACGCCGGGCAAGAGCAACTCGGTCGCCGCATACACTATTCTCAGAATGACTTGGTTG
AGTACTCACCAGTCACAGAAAAGCATCTTACGGATGGCATGACAGTAAGAGAATTATGCAGTGCTGCCAT
AACCATGAGTGATAACACTGCGGCCAACTTACTTCTGACAACGATCGGAGGACCGAAGGAGCTAACCGCT
TTTTTGCACAACATGGGGGATCATGTAACTCGCCTTGATCGTTGGGAACCGGAGCTGAATGAAGCCATAC
CAAACGACGAGCGTGACACCACGATGCCTGTAGCAATGGCAACAACGTTGCGCAAACTATTAACTGGCGA
ACTACTTACTCTAGCTTCCCGGCAACAATTAATAGACTGGATGGAGGCGGATAAAGTTGCAGGACCACTT
CTGCGCTCGGCCCTTCCGGCTGGCTGGTTTATTGCTGATAAATCTGGAGCCGGTGAGCGTGGGTCTCGCG
GTATCATTGCAGCACTGGGGCCAGATGGTAAGCCCTCCCGTATCGTAGTTATCTACACGACGGGGAGTCA
GGCAACTATGGATGAACGAAATAGACAGATCGCTGAGATAGGTGCCTCACTGATTAAGCATTGGTAACTG
TCAGACCAAGTTTACTCATATATACTTTAGATTGATTTAAAACTTCATTTTTAATTTAAAAGGATCTAGG
TGAAGATCCTTTTTGATAATCTCATGACCAAAATCCCTTAACGTGAGTTTTCGTTCCACTGAGCGTCAGA
CCCCGTAGAAAAGATCAAAGGATCTTCTTGAGATCCTTTTTTTCTGCGCGTAATCTGCTGCTTGCAAACA
AAAAAACCACCGCTACCAGCGGTGGTTTGTTTGCCGGATCAAGAGCTACCAACTCTTTTTCCGAAGGTAA
CTGGCTTCAGCAGAGCGCAGATACCAAATACTGTTCTTCTAGTGTAGCCGTAGTTAGGCCACCACTTCAA
GAACTCTGTAGCACCGCCTACATACCTCGCTCTGCTAATCCTGTTACCAGTGGCTGCTGCCAGTGGCGAT
AAGTCGTGTCTTACCGGGTTGGACTCAAGACGATAGTTACCGGATAAGGCGCAGCGGTCGGGCTGAACGG
GGGGTTCGTGCACACAGCCCAGCTTGGAGCGAACGACCTACACCGAACTGAGATACCTACAGCGTGAGCT
ATGAGAAAGCGCCACGCTTCCCGAAGGGAGAAAGGCGGACAGGTATCCGGTAAGCGGCAGGGTCGGAACA
GGAGAGCGCACGAGGGAGCTTCCAGGGGGAAACGCCTGGTATCTTTATAGTCCTGTCGGGTTTCGCCACC
TCTGACTTGAGCGTCGATTTTTGTGATGCTCGTCAGGGGGGCGGAGCCTATGGAAAAACGCCAGCAACGC
GGCCTTTTTACGGTTCCTGGCCTTTTGCTGGCCTTTTGCTCACATGTTCTTTCCTGCGTTATCCCCTGAT
TCTGTGGATAACCGTATTACCGCCTTTGAGTGAGCTGATACCGCTCGCCGCAGCCGAACGACCGAGCGCA
GCGAGTCAGTGAGCGAGGAAGCGGAAGAGCGCCCAATACGCAAACCGCCTCTCCCCGCGCGTTGGCCGAT
TCATTAATGCAGCTGGCACGACAGGTTTCCCGACTGGAAAGCGGGCAGTGAGCGCAACGCAATTAATGTG
AGTTAGCTCACTCATTAGGCACCCCAGGCTTTACACTTTATGCTTCCGGCTCGTATGTTGTGTGGAATTG
TGAGCGGATAACAATTTCACACAGGAAACAGCTATGACCATGATTACGCCAAGCGCGCAATTAACCCTCA
CTAAAGGGAACAAAAGCTGGAGCTGCAAGCTTAATGTAGTCTTATGCAATACTCTTGTAGTCTTGCAACA
TGGTAACGATGAGTTAGCAACATGCCTTACAAGGAGAGAAAAAGCACCGTGCATGCCGATTGGTGGAAGT
AAGGTGGTACGATCGTGCCTTATTAGGAAGGCAACAGACGGGTCTGACATGGATTGGACGAACCACTGAA
TTGCCGCATTGCAGAGATATTGTATTTAAGTGCCTAGCTCGATACATAAACGGGTCTCTCTGGTTAGACC
AGATCTGAGCCTGGGAGCTCTCTGGCTAACTAGGGAACCCACTGCTTAAGCCTCAATAAAGCTTGCCTTG
AGTGCTTCAAGTAGTGTGTGCCCGTCTGTTGTGTGACTCTGGTAACTAGAGATCCCTCAGACCCTTTTAG
TCAGTGTGGAAAATCTCTAGCAGTGGCGCCCGAACAGGGACTTGAAAGCGAAAGGGAAACCAGAGGAGCT
CTCTCGACGCAGGACTCGGCTTGCTGAAGCGCGCACGGCAAGAGGCGAGGGGCGGCGACTGGTGAGTACG
CCAAAAATTTTGACTAGCGGAGGCTAGAAGGAGAGAGATGGGTGCGAGAGCGTCAGTATTAAGCGGGGGA
GAATTAGATCGCGATGGGAAAAAATTCGGTTAAGGCCAGGGGGAAAGAAAAAATATAAATTAAAACATAT
AGTATGGGCAAGCAGGGAGCTAGAACGATTCGCAGTTAATCCTGGCCTGTTAGAAACATCAGAAGGCTGT
AGACAAATACTGGGACAGCTACAACCATCCCTTCAGACAGGATCAGAAGAACTTAGATCATTATATAATA
CAGTAGCAACCCTCTATTGTGTGCATCAAAGGATAGAGATAAAAGACACCAAGGAAGCTTTAGACAAGAT
AGAGGAAGAGCAAAACAAAAGTAAGACCACCGCACAGCAAGCGGCCGCTGATCTTCAGACCTGGAGGAGG
AGATATGAGGGACAATTGGAGAAGTGAATTATATAAATATAAAGTAGTAAAAATTGAACCATTAGGAGTA
GCACCCACCAAGGCAAAGAGAAGAGTGGTGCAGAGAGAAAAAAGAGCAGTGGGAATAGGAGCTTTGTTCC
TTGGGTTCTTGGGAGCAGCAGGAAGCACTATGGGCGCAGCGTCAATGACGCTGACGGTACAGGCCAGACA
ATTATTGTCTGGTATAGTGCAGCAGCAGAACAATTTGCTGAGGGCTATTGAGGCGCAACAGCATCTGTTG
CAACTCACAGTCTGGGGCATCAAGCAGCTCCAGGCAAGAATCCTGGCTGTGGAAAGATACCTAAAGGATC
AACAGCTCCTGGGGATTTGGGGTTGCTCTGGAAAACTCATTTGCACCACTGCTGTGCCTTGGAATGCTAG
TTGGAGTAATAAATCTCTGGAACAGATTTGGAATCACACGACCTGGATGGAGTGGGACAGAGAAATTAAC
AATTACACAAGCTTAATACACTCCTTAATTGAAGAATCGCAAAACCAGCAAGAAAAGAATGAACAAGAAT
TATTGGAATTAGATAAATGGGCAAGTTTGTGGAATTGGTTTAACA
